Addgene plasmid #41484: TAL-2CA3
Depositing lab: Veit Hornung. Depositing organization: Universitaetsklinikum Bonn. Publication: A ligation-independent cloning technique for high-throughput assembly of transcription activator-like effector genes. Schmid-Burgk JL, Schmidt T, Kaiser V, Honing K, Hornung V. Nat Biotechnol. 2012 Dec 16. doi: 10.1038/nbt.2460. PubMed 23242165.
Backbone
  Vector backbone: Custom backbone
  Backbone size w/o insert (bp): 2961
  Vector type: PCR Cloning Vector
Growth in bacteria
  Bacterial resistance: Ampicillin, 100 μg/mL
  Growth temperature: 37°C
  Growth strain: DH10B
  Copy number: High Copy
Gene/Insert
  Gene/Insert name: 2CA3
  Species: Synthetic
  Insert size (bp): 252
  Cloning method: Unknown
  Sequencing primers: 5′ M13_pUC_fwd; 3′ M13_pUC_rev
Terms and licenses: Academic/Nonprofit Terms; Industry Terms: Not Available to Industry
How to cite: TAL-2CA3 was a gift from Veit Hornung (Addgene plasmid # 41484 ; http://n2t.net/addgene:41484 ; RRID:Addgene_41484)
