[The description below was written by a language model from this plasmid's Addgene catalogue record.]
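Description:
TAL-2CA3 is a small bacterial cloning plasmid that holds one building block from a library made for ligation-independent assembly of transcription activator-like effector (TALE) genes. The backbone is described only as a custom PCR cloning vector of about 2.96 kb. It is maintained at high copy number in E. coli under ampicillin selection. The record does not name the origin of replication, and no feature table is provided, so the backbone elements cannot be listed in detail. The use of M13/pUC forward and reverse sequencing primers indicates that the insert sits between standard pUC-type primer sites.

The insert, 2CA3, is a 252 bp synthetic fragment. Its size is in the range expected for a short block of TALE repeat units, since each repeat is roughly 100 bp and specifies recognition of one DNA base through its repeat-variable diresidue. The name may encode the repeat content and the position of the block in the assembly scheme, but the record does not define the nomenclature, the bases recognised or the cloning method. No promoter, tag or reporter is recorded, which fits a storage or template plasmid rather than an expression construct.

The associated publication describes high-throughput TALE gene assembly, in which library fragments are joined in a defined order through complementary single-stranded overhangs rather than by ligase. This produces custom DNA-binding arrays for TALE nucleases or TALE-based transcriptional regulators. TAL-2CA3 is therefore most useful alongside the other members of that library rather than on its own.
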