>Addgene plasmid #41484 | TAL-2CA3 | depositor partial sequence | sequence record 55353 | TAL-2CA3 sequence 252 bps
GAATGCCCGGTTGCTCCCTGTCTTGTGTCAAGATCATGGACTGACCCCAGACCAGGTGGTCGCAATCGCC
TCTCATGACGGGGGAAAGCAAGCCCTGGAAACCGTGCAAAGGTTGTTGCCCGTCCTTTGTCAAGACCACG
GCCTTACACCCGAGCAAGTCGTGGCCATTGCATCAAACATCGGTGGCAAACAGGCTCTTGAGACTGTTCA
GAGACTTCTCCCAGTTCTCTGCCAGGCACACGGGCTGCATTC
