>Addgene plasmid #41484 | TAL-2CA3 | addgene partial sequence | sequence record 55903 | M13_pUC_fwd
TCGAGCTCGGTACCTCGCGAATGCATCTAGATCAAATGAATGCCCGGTTGCTCCCTGTCTTGTGTCAAGA
TCATGGACTGACCCCAGACCAGGTGGTCGCAATCGCCTCTCATGACGGGGGAAAGCAAGCCCTGGAAACC
GTGCAAAGGTTGTTGCCCGTCCTTTGTCAAGACCACGGCCTTACACCCGAGCAAGTCGTGGCCATTGCAT
CAAACATCGGTGGCAAACAGGCTCTTGAGACTGTTCAGAGACTTCTCCCAGTTCTCTGCCAGGCACACGG
GCTGCATTCCCAAATATCGGATCCCGGGCCCGTCGACTGCAGAGGCCTGCATGCAAGCTTGGCGTAATCA
TGGTCATAGCTGTTTCCTGTGTGAAATTGTTATCCGCTCACAATTCCACACAACATACGAGCCGGAAGCA
TAAAGTGTAAAGCCTGGGGTGCCTAATGAGTGAGCTAACTCACATTAATTGCGTTGCGCTCACTGCCCGC
TTTCCAGTCGGGAAACCTGTCGTGCCAGCTGCATTAATGAATCGGCCAACGCGCGGGGAGAGGCGGTTTG
CGTATTGGGCGCTCTTCCGCTTCCTCGCTCACTGACTCGCTGCGCTCGGTCGTTCGGCTGCGGCGAGCGG
TATCAGCTCACTCAAAGGCGGTAATACGGTTATCCACAGAATCAGGGGATAACGCAGGAAAGAACATGTG
AGCAAAAGGCCAGCAAAAGGCCAGGAACCGTAAAAAGGCCGCGTTGCTGGCGTTTTTCCATAGGCTCCGC
CCCCCTGACGAGCATCACAAAAATCGACGCTCAAGTCAGAGGTGGCGAAACCCGACAGGACTATAAAGAT
ACCAGGCGTTTCCCCCTGGAAGCTCCCTCGTGCGCTCTCCTGTTCCGACCCTGCCGCTTACCGGATACCT
GTCCGCCTTTCTCCCTTCGG
